>Addgene plasmid #113412 | pCMV-hA3C-BE3 | addgene full sequence | sequence record 224192 | Addgene NGS Result
ACAATTGCATGAAGAATCTGCTTAGGGTTAGGCGTTTTGCGCTGCTTCGCGATGTACGGGCCAGATATAC
GCGTTGACATTGATTATTGACTAGTTATTAATAGTAATCAATTACGGGGTCATTAGTTCATAGCCCATAT
ATGGAGTTCCGCGTTACATAACTTACGGTAAATGGCCCGCCTGGCTGACCGCCCAACGACCCCCGCCCAT
TGACGTCAATAATGACGTATGTTCCCATAGTAACGCCAATAGGGACTTTCCATTGACGTCAATGGGTGGA
GTATTTACGGTAAACTGCCCACTTGGCAGTACATCAAGTGTATCATATGCCAAGTACGCCCCCTATTGAC
GTCAATGACGGTAAATGGCCCGCCTGGCATTATGCCCAGTACATGACCTTATGGGACTTTCCTACTTGGC
AGTACATCTACGTATTAGTCATCGCTATTACCATGGTGATGCGGTTTTGGCAGTACATCAATGGGCGTGG
ATAGCGGTTTGACTCACGGGGATTTCCAAGTCTCCACCCCATTGACGTCAATGGGAGTTTGTTTTGGCAC
CAAAATCAACGGGACTTTCCAAAATGTCGTAACAACTCCGCCCCATTGACGCAAATGGGCGGTAGGCGTG
TACGGTGGGAGGTCTATATAAGCAGAGCTGGTTTAGTGAACCGTCAGATCCGCTAGAGATCCGCGGCCGC
TAATACGACTCACTATAGGGAGAGCCGCCACCATGAATCCACAGATCAGAAACCCGATGAAGGCAATGTA
TCCAGGCACATTCTACTTCCAATTTAAAAACCTATGGGAAGCCAACGATCGGAACGAAACTTGGCTGTGC
TTCACCGTGGAAGGTATAAAGCGCCGCTCAGTTGTCTCCTGGAAGACGGGCGTCTTCCGAAACCAGGTGG
ATTCTGAGACCCATTGTCATGCAGAAAGGTGCTTCCTCTCTTGGTTCTGCGACGACATACTGTCTCCTAA
CACAAAGTACCAGGTCACCTGGTACACATCTTGGAGCCCTTGCCCAGACTGTGCAGGGGAGGTGGCCGAG
TTCCTGGCCAGGCACAGCAACGTGAATCTCACCATCTTCACCGCCCGCCTCTACTACTTCCAGTATCCAT
GTTACCAGGAGGGGCTCCGCAGCCTGAGTCAGGAAGGGGTCGCTGTGGAGATCATGGACTATGAAGATTT
TAAATATTGTTGGGAAAACTTTGTGTACAATGATAATGAGCCATTCAAGCCTTGGAAGGGATTAAAAACC
AACTTTCGACTTCTGAAAAGAAGGCTACGGGAGAGTCTCCAGAGCGGCAGCGAGACTCCCGGGACCTCAG
AGTCCGCCACACCCGAAAGTGATAAAAAGTATTCTATTGGTTTAGCCATCGGCACTAATTCCGTTGGATG
GGCTGTCATAACCGATGAATACAAAGTACCTTCAAAGAAATTTAAGGTGTTGGGGAACACAGACCGTCAT
TCGATTAAAAAGAATCTTATCGGTGCCCTCCTATTCGATAGTGGCGAAACGGCAGAGGCGACTCGCCTGA
AACGAACCGCTCGGAGAAGGTATACACGTCGCAAGAACCGAATATGTTACTTACAAGAAATTTTTAGCAA
TGAGATGGCCAAAGTTGACGATTCTTTCTTTCACCGTTTGGAAGAGTCCTTCCTTGTCGAAGAGGACAAG
AAACATGAACGGCACCCCATCTTTGGAAACATAGTAGATGAGGTGGCATATCATGAAAAGTACCCAACGA
TTTATCACCTCAGAAAAAAGCTAGTTGACTCAACTGATAAAGCGGACCTGAGGTTAATCTACTTGGCTCT
TGCCCATATGATAAAGTTCCGTGGGCACTTTCTCATTGAGGGTGATCTAAATCCGGACAACTCGGATGTC
GACAAACTGTTCATCCAGTTAGTACAAACCTATAATCAGTTGTTTGAAGAGAACCCTATAAATGCAAGTG
GCGTGGATGCGAAGGCTATTCTTAGCGCCCGCCTCTCTAAATCCCGACGGCTAGAAAACCTGATCGCACA
ATTACCCGGAGAGAAGAAAAATGGGTTGTTCGGTAACCTTATAGCGCTCTCACTAGGCCTGACACCAAAT
TTTAAGTCGAACTTCGACTTAGCTGAAGATGCCAAATTGCAGCTTAGTAAGGACACGTACGATGACGATC
TCGACAATCTACTGGCACAAATTGGAGATCAGTATGCGGACTTATTTTTGGCTGCCAAAAACCTTAGCGA
TGCAATCCTCCTATCTGACATACTGAGAGTTAATACTGAGATTACCAAGGCGCCGTTATCCGCTTCAATG
ATCAAAAGGTACGATGAACATCACCAAGACTTGACACTTCTCAAGGCCCTAGTCCGTCAGCAACTGCCTG
AGAAATATAAGGAAATATTCTTTGATCAGTCGAAAAACGGGTACGCAGGTTATATTGACGGCGGAGCGAG
TCAAGAGGAATTCTACAAGTTTATCAAACCCATATTAGAGAAGATGGATGGGACGGAAGAGTTGCTTGTA
AAACTCAATCGCGAAGATCTACTGCGAAAGCAGCGGACTTTCGACAACGGTAGCATTCCACATCAAATCC
ACTTAGGCGAATTGCATGCTATACTTAGAAGGCAGGAGGATTTTTATCCGTTCCTCAAAGACAATCGTGA
AAAGATTGAGAAAATCCTAACCTTTCGCATACCTTACTATGTGGGACCCCTGGCCCGAGGGAACTCTCGG
TTCGCATGGATGACAAGAAAGTCCGAAGAAACGATTACTCCATGGAATTTTGAGGAAGTTGTCGATAAAG
GTGCGTCAGCTCAATCGTTCATCGAGAGGATGACCAACTTTGACAAGAATTTACCGAACGAAAAAGTATT
GCCTAAGCACAGTTTACTTTACGAGTATTTCACAGTGTACAATGAACTCACGAAAGTTAAGTATGTCACT
GAGGGCATGCGTAAACCCGCCTTTCTAAGCGGAGAACAGAAGAAAGCAATAGTAGATCTGTTATTCAAGA
CCAACCGCAAAGTGACAGTTAAGCAATTGAAAGAGGACTACTTTAAGAAAATTGAATGCTTCGATTCTGT
CGAGATCTCCGGGGTAGAAGATCGATTTAATGCGTCACTTGGTACGTATCATGACCTCCTAAAGATAATT
AAAGATAAGGACTTCCTGGATAACGAAGAGAATGAAGATATCTTAGAAGATATAGTGTTGACTCTTACCC
TCTTTGAAGATCGGGAAATGATTGAGGAAAGACTAAAAACATACGCTCACCTGTTCGACGATAAGGTTAT
GAAACAGTTAAAGAGGCGTCGCTATACGGGCTGGGGACGATTGTCGCGGAAACTTATCAACGGGATAAGA
GACAAGCAAAGTGGTAAAACTATTCTCGATTTTCTAAAGAGCGACGGCTTCGCCAATAGGAACTTTATGC
AGCTGATCCATGATGACTCTTTAACCTTCAAAGAGGATATACAAAAGGCACAGGTTTCCGGACAAGGGGA
CTCATTGCACGAACATATTGCGAATCTTGCTGGTTCGCCAGCCATCAAAAAGGGCATACTCCAGACAGTC
AAAGTAGTGGATGAGCTAGTTAAGGTCATGGGACGTCACAAACCGGAAAACATTGTAATCGAGATGGCAC
GCGAAAATCAAACGACTCAGAAGGGGCAAAAAAACAGTCGAGAGCGGATGAAGAGAATAGAAGAGGGTAT
TAAAGAACTGGGCAGCCAGATCTTAAAGGAGCATCCTGTGGAAAATACCCAATTGCAGAACGAGAAACTT
TACCTCTATTACCTACAAAATGGAAGGGACATGTATGTTGATCAGGAACTGGACATAAACCGTTTATCTG
ATTACGACGTCGATCACATTGTACCCCAATCCTTTTTGAAGGACGATTCAATCGACAATAAAGTGCTTAC
ACGCTCGGATAAGAACCGAGGGAAAAGTGACAATGTTCCAAGCGAGGAAGTCGTAAAGAAAATGAAGAAC
TATTGGCGGCAGCTCCTAAATGCGAAACTGATAACGCAAAGAAAGTTCGATAACTTAACTAAAGCTGAGA
GGGGTGGCTTGTCTGAACTTGACAAGGCCGGATTTATTAAACGTCAGCTCGTGGAAACCCGCCAAATCAC
AAAGCATGTTGCACAGATACTAGATTCCCGAATGAATACGAAATACGACGAGAACGATAAGCTGATTCGG
GAAGTCAAAGTAATCACTTTAAAGTCAAAATTGGTGTCGGACTTCAGAAAGGATTTTCAATTCTATAAAG
TTAGGGAGATAAATAACTACCACCATGCGCACGACGCTTATCTTAATGCCGTCGTAGGGACCGCACTCAT
TAAGAAATACCCGAAGCTAGAAAGTGAGTTTGTGTATGGTGATTACAAAGTTTATGACGTCCGTAAGATG
ATCGCGAAAAGCGAACAGGAGATAGGCAAGGCTACAGCCAAATACTTCTTTTATTCTAACATTATGAATT
TCTTTAAGACGGAAATCACTCTGGCAAACGGAGAGATACGCAAACGACCTTTAATTGAAACCAATGGGGA
GACAGGTGAAATCGTATGGGATAAGGGCCGGGACTTCGCGACGGTGAGAAAAGTTTTGTCCATGCCCCAA
GTCAACATAGTAAAGAAAACTGAGGTGCAGACCGGAGGGTTTTCAAAGGAATCGATTCTTCCAAAAAGGA
ATAGTGATAAGCTCATCGCTCGTAAAAAGGACTGGGACCCGAAAAAGTACGGTGGCTTCGATAGCCCTAC
AGTTGCCTATTCTGTCCTAGTAGTGGCAAAAGTTGAGAAGGGAAAATCCAAGAAACTGAAGTCAGTCAAA
GAATTATTGGGGATAACGATTATGGAGCGCTCGTCTTTTGAAAAGAACCCCATCGACTTCCTTGAGGCGA
AAGGTTACAAGGAAGTAAAAAAGGATCTCATAATTAAACTACCAAAGTATAGTCTGTTTGAGTTAGAAAA
TGGCCGAAAACGGATGTTGGCTAGCGCCGGAGAGCTTCAAAAGGGGAACGAACTCGCACTACCGTCTAAA
TACGTGAATTTCCTGTATTTAGCGTCCCATTACGAGAAGTTGAAAGGTTCACCTGAAGATAACGAACAGA
AGCAACTTTTTGTTGAGCAGCACAAACATTATCTCGACGAAATCATAGAGCAAATTTCGGAATTCAGTAA
GAGAGTCATCCTAGCTGATGCCAATCTGGACAAAGTATTAAGCGCATACAACAAGCACAGGGATAAACCC
ATACGTGAGCAGGCGGAAAATATTATCCATTTGTTTACTCTTACCAACCTCGGCGCTCCAGCCGCATTCA
AGTATTTTGACACAACGATAGATCGCAAACGATACACTTCTACCAAGGAGGTGCTAGACGCGACACTGAT
TCACCAATCCATCACGGGATTATATGAAACTCGGATAGATTTGTCACAGCTTGGGGGTGACTCTGGTGGT
TCTACTAATCTGTCAGATATTATTGAAAAGGAGACCGGTAAGCAACTGGTTATCCAGGAATCCATCCTCA
TGCTCCCAGAGGAGGTGGAAGAAGTCATTGGGAACAAGCCGGAAAGCGATATACTCGTGCACACCGCCTA
CGACGAGAGCACCGACGAGAATGTCATGCTTCTGACTAGCGACGCCCCTGAATACAAGCCTTGGGCTCTG
GTCATACAGGATAGCAACGGTGAGAACAAGATTAAGATGCTCTCTGGTGGTTCTCCCAAGAAGAAGAGGA
AAGTCTAACCGGTCATCATCACCATCACCATTGAGTTTAAACCCGCTGATCAGCCTCGACTGTGCCTTCT
AGTTGCCAGCCATCTGTTGTTTGCCCCTCCCCCGTGCCTTCCTTGACCCTGGAAGGTGCCACTCCCACTG
TCCTTTCCTAATAAAATGAGGAAATTGCATCGCATTGTCTGAGTAGGTGTCATTCTATTCTGGGGGGTGG
GGTGGGGCAGGACAGCAAGGGGGAGGATTGGGAAGACAATAGCAGGCATGCTGGGGATGCGGTGGGCTCT
ATGGCTTCTGAGGCGGAAAGAACCAGCTGGGGCTCGATACCGTCGACCTCTAGCTAGAGCTTGGCGTAAT
CATGGTCATAGCTGTTTCCTGTGTGAAATTGTTATCCGCTCACAATTCCACACAACATACGAGCCGGAAG
CATAAAGTGTAAAGCCTAGGGTGCCTAATGAGTGAGCTAACTCACATTAATTGCGTTGCGCTCACTGCCC
GCTTTCCAGTCGGGAAACCTGTCGTGCCAGCTGCATTAATGAATCGGCCAACGCGCGGGGAGAGGCGGTT
TGCGTATTGGGCGCTCTTCCGCTTCCTCGCTCACTGACTCGCTGCGCTCGGTCGTTCGGCTGCGGCGAGC
GGTATCAGCTCACTCAAAGGCGGTAATACGGTTATCCACAGAATCAGGGGATAACGCAGGAAAGAACATG
TGAGCAAAAGGCCAGCAAAAGGCCAGGAACCGTAAAAAGGCCGCGTTGCTGGCGTTTTTCCATAGGCTCC
GCCCCCCTGACGAGCATCACAAAAATCGACGCTCAAGTCAGAGGTGGCGAAACCCGACAGGACTATAAAG
ATACCAGGCGTTTCCCCCTGGAAGCTCCCTCGTGCGCTCTCCTGTTCCGACCCTGCCGCTTACCGGATAC
CTGTCCGCCTTTCTCCCTTCGGGAAGCGTGGCGCTTTCTCATAGCTCACGCTGTAGGTATCTCAGTTCGG
TGTAGGTCGTTCGCTCCAAGCTGGGCTGTGTGCACGAACCCCCCGTTCAGCCCGACCGCTGCGCCTTATC
CGGTAACTATCGTCTTGAGTCCAACCCGGTAAGACACGACTTATCGCCACTGGCAGCAGCCACTGGTAAC
AGGATTAGCAGAGCGAGGTATGTAGGCGGTGCTACAGAGTTCTTGAAGTGGTGGCCTAACTACGGCTACA
CTAGAAGAACAGTATTTGGTATCTGCGCTCTGCTGAAGCCAGTTACCTTCGGAAAAAGAGTTGGTAGCTC
TTGATCCGGCAAACAAACCACCGCTGGTAGCGGTGGTTTTTTTGTTTGCAAGCAGCAGATTACGCGCAGA
AAAAAAGGATCTCAAGAAGATCCTTTGATCTTTTCTACGGGGTCTGACGCTCAGTGGAACGAAAACTCAC
GTTAAGGGATTTTGGTCATGAGATTATCAAAAAGGATCTTCACCTAGATCCTTTTAAATTAAAAATGAAG
TTTTAAATCAATCTAAAGTATATATGAGTAAACTTGGTCTGACAGTTACCAATGCTTAATCAGTGAGGCA
CCTATCTCAGCGATCTGTCTATTTCGTTCATCCATAGTTGCCTGACTCCCCGTCGTGTAGATAACTACGA
TACGGGAGGGCTTACCATCTGGCCCCAGTGCTGCAATGATACCGCGAGACCCACGCTCACCGGCTCCAGA
TTTATCAGCAATAAACCAGCCAGCCGGAAGGGCCGAGCGCAGAAGTGGTCCTGCAACTTTATCCGCCTCC
ATCCAGTCTATTAATTGTTGCCGGGAAGCTAGAGTAAGTAGTTCGCCAGTTAATAGTTTGCGCAACGTTG
TTGCCATTGCTACAGGCATCGTGGTGTCACGCTCGTCGTTTGGTATGGCTTCATTCAGCTCCGGTTCCCA
ACGATCAAGGCGAGTTACATGATCCCCCATGTTGTGCAAAAAAGCGGTTAGCTCCTTCGGTCCTCCGATC
GTTGTCAGAAGTAAGTTGGCCGCAGTGTTATCACTCATGGTTATGGCAGCACTGCATAATTCTCTTACTG
TCATGCCATCCGTAAGATGCTTTTCTGTGACTGGTGAGTACTCAACCAAGTCATTCTGAGAATAGTGTAT
GCGGCGACCGAGTTGCTCTTGCCCGGCGTCAATACGGGATAATACCGCGCCACATAGCAGAACTTTAAAA
GTGCTCATCATTGGAAAACGTTCTTCGGGGCGAAAACTCTCAAGGATCTTACCGCTGTTGAGATCCAGTT
CGATGTAACCCACTCGTGCACCCAACTGATCTTCAGCATCTTTTACTTTCACCAGCGTTTCTGGGTGAGC
AAAAACAGGAAGGCAAAATGCCGCAAAAAAGGGAATAAGGGCGACACGGAAATGTTGAATACTCATACTC
TTCCTTTTTCAATATTATTGAAGCATTTATCAGGGTTATTGTCTCATGAGCGGATACATATTTGAATGTA
TTTAGAAAAATAAACAAATAGGGGTTCCGCGCACATTTCCCCGAAAAGTGCCACCTGACGTCGACGGATC
GGGAGATCGATCTCCCGATCCCCTAGGGTCGACTCTCAGTACAATCTGCTCTGATGCCGCATAGTTAAGC
CAGTATCTGCTCCCTGCTTGTGTGTTGGAGGTCGCTGAGTAGTGCGCGAGCAAAATTTAAGCTACAACAA
GGCAAGGCTTGACCG
Features (pLannotate 1.2.2; 18 found; start..end, strand, type, name):
     76..455     +  enhancer       CMV enhancer: human cytomegalovirus immediate early enhancer
    456..659     +  promoter       CMV promoter: human cytomegalovirus (CMV) immediate early promoter
    701..719     +  promoter       T7 promoter: promoter for bacteriophage T7 RNA polymerase
    733..1302    +  CDS            APOBEC3C: ABC3C_HUMAN - Also known as APOBEC1L, PBI. Experimental evidence at protein level: Swiss-Prot protein existence level 1. DNA deaminase (cytidine deaminase) which acts as an inhibitor of retrovirus replication and retrotransposon mobility via deaminase- dependent and -independent mechanisms. After the penetration of retroviral nucleocapsids into target cells of infection and the initiation of reverse transcription, it can induce the conversion of cytosine to uracil in the minus-sense single-strand viral DNA, leading to G-to-A hypermutations in the subsequent plus-strand viral DNA. The resultant
   1303..1350    +  CDS            ABE(7.10) (fragment): adenine base editor comprising wild-type E. coli TadA fused to the evolved TadA*(7.10) mutant (Gaudelli et al., 2017)
   1351..5451    +  CDS            Cas9 VQR: Streptococcus pyogenes Cas9 endonuclease with the D1135V/R1335Q/T1337R mutations has an altered recognition specificity for the protospacer adjacent motif (PAM) (Kleinstiver et al., 2015)
   5464..5712    +  CDS            UGI: UNGI_BPPB2 - Experimental evidence at protein level: Swiss-Prot protein existence level 1. This protein binds specifically and reversibly to the host uracil-DNA glycosylase, preventing removal of uracil residues from PBS2 DNA by the host uracil-excision repair system. From Bacillus phage PBS2 (Bacteriophage PBS2).
   5800..6024    +  polyA_signal   bGH poly(A) signal: bovine growth hormone polyadenylation signal
   6028..6049    +  promoter       SV40 promoter (fragment): SV40 enhancer and early promoter
   6054..6070    +  misc_feature   MCS (fragment): pBluescript multiple cloning site
   6119..6135    -  protein_bind   lac operator: The lac repressor binds to the lac operator to inhibit transcription in E. coli. This inhibition can be relieved by adding lactose or isopropyl-β-D-thiogalactopyranoside (IPTG). lac repressor encoded by lacI
   6143..6173    -  promoter       lac promoter: promoter for the E. coli lac operon
   6188..6209    -  protein_bind   CAP binding site: CAP binding activates transcription in the presence of cAMP. E. coli catabolite activator protein
   6222..6314    -  CDS            lacI (fragment): lac repressor; lacI; The lac repressor binds to the lac operator to inhibit transcription in E. coli. This inhibition can be relieved by adding lactose or isopropyl-β-D-thiogalactopyranoside (IPTG).
   6497..7085    -  rep_origin     ori: high-copy-number ColE1/pMB1/pBR322/pUC origin of replication
   7256..8116    -  CDS            AmpR: β-lactamase; bla; confers resistance to ampicillin, carbenicillin, and related antibiotics
   8117..8221    -  promoter       AmpR promoter: bla
   8292..8336    -  misc_feature   bom (fragment): basis of mobility region from pBR322
