[The description below was written by a language model from this plasmid's Addgene catalogue record and pLannotate feature annotations shown in this document.]
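Description:
pCMV-hA3C-BE3 is a mammalian expression plasmid of about 8.4 kb that encodes a BE3-type cytosine base editor in which the deaminase is human APOBEC3C. It is propagated in E. coli from a high-copy ColE1/pUC-type origin and selected with ampicillin through the β-lactamase gene. The feature table shows no complete mammalian selection cassette, only a short SV40 promoter fragment plus leftover lac promoter/operator and lacI fragments from the cloning backbone, so the plasmid appears suited to transient transfection.

The roughly 5 kb insert is a single open reading frame driven by the CMV immediate-early enhancer and promoter and terminated by the bGH polyadenylation signal. A T7 promoter sits just upstream of the coding sequence. According to the alternative name, the fusion runs, from the N-terminus, APOBEC3C, an XTEN linker, S. pyogenes Cas9 carrying D10A (a nickase), an SGGS linker, the uracil-DNA glycosylase inhibitor UGI from bacteriophage PBS2, a second SGGS linker and a nuclear localisation signal.

Two automated annotations conflict with the catalogue description. The short "ABE(7.10) fragment" lies where the XTEN linker is expected and is probably a match to that shared linker. The "Cas9 VQR" label is likely a best-hit name for the Cas9 coding region, since the record describes only the D10A nickase and no PAM-altering mutations.

In a BE3 design, a separately supplied guide RNA directs the nickase to its target, the deaminase converts cytosines to uracil on the displaced strand, UGI blocks uracil excision, and nicking of the opposite strand favours a C-to-T outcome. No guide RNA cassette is annotated on this plasmid. It comes from a study of base editing in methylated DNA regions using human APOBEC3–Cas9 fusions.
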