Addgene plasmid #113412: pCMV-hA3C-BE3
Purpose: Expresses hA3C-BE3 in mammalian cells
Depositing lab: Jia Chen. Depositing organization: ShanghaiTech University. Publication: Efficient base editing in methylated regions with a human APOBEC3A-Cas9 fusion. Wang X, Li J, Wang Y, Yang B, Wei J, Wu J, Wang R, Huang X, Chen J, Yang L. Nat Biotechnol. 2018 Aug 20. pii: nbt.4198. doi: 10.1038/nbt.4198. PubMed 30125268.
Backbone
  Vector backbone: CMV
  Backbone size w/o insert (bp): 3399
  Vector type: Mammalian Expression, CRISPR
Growth in bacteria
  Bacterial resistance: Ampicillin, 100 μg/mL
  Growth temperature: 37°C
  Growth strain: DH5alpha
  Copy number: High Copy
Gene/Insert
  Gene/Insert name: hA3C-BE3 (alt name: pCMV-hAPOBEC3C-XTEN-D10A-SGGS-UGI-SGGS-NLS)
  Species: H. sapiens (human); S. pyogenes and Bacteriophage PBS2
  Insert size (bp): 5016
  Entrez Gene: APOBEC3C (a.k.a. A3C, APOBEC1L, ARDC2, ARDC4, ARP5, PBI, bK150C2.3)
  Promoter: CMV
  Cloning method: Restriction Enzyme; 5′ cloning site unknown (unknown if destroyed)
  Sequencing primers: 5′ CMV; 3′ BGH poly reverse
Terms and licenses: Academic/Nonprofit Terms; Industry Terms: Not Available to Industry
How to cite: pCMV-hA3C-BE3 was a gift from Jia Chen (Addgene plasmid # 113412 ; http://n2t.net/addgene:113412 ; RRID:Addgene_113412)
